Addgene plasmid #11964: pSZBAD1PG
Depositing lab: Hideo Iwai. Depositing organization: University of Helsinki, Institute of Biotechnology. Publication: Intein-based biosynthetic incorporation of unlabeled protein tags into isotopically labeled proteins for NMR studies. Zuger S, Iwai H. Nat Biotechnol. 2005 Jun . 23(6):736-40. 10.1038/nbt1097 PubMed 15908942.
Backbone
  Vector backbone: pBAD
  Backbone manufacturer: invitrogen
  Backbone size w/o insert (bp): 4766
  Vector type: Bacterial Expression
Growth in bacteria
  Bacterial resistance: Ampicillin, 100 μg/mL
  Growth temperature: 37°C
  Growth strain: DH5alpha
  Copy number: Low Copy
Gene/Insert
  Gene/Insert name: SspDnaEC (alt name: Intein)
  Species: Synechocystis sp. PCC6803
  Insert size (bp): 125
  Tag / fusion protein: GB1 (C terminal on backbone)
  Cloning method: Restriction Enzyme; 5′ cloning site NdeI (not destroyed); 3′ cloning site KpnI (not destroyed)
  Sequencing primers: 5′ pBAD
Resource information
  A portion of this plasmid was derived from a plasmid made by: From Prof. Henry Paulus. Boston Biomedical Research Institute.
Terms and licenses: Academic/Nonprofit Terms; Industry Terms: Not Available to Industry
How to cite: pSZBAD1PG was a gift from Hideo Iwai (Addgene plasmid # 11964 ; http://n2t.net/addgene:11964 ; RRID:Addgene_11964)
