[The description below was written by a language model from this plasmid's Addgene catalogue record and pLannotate feature annotations shown in this document.]
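Description:
pSZBAD1PG is a bacterial expression plasmid built on the Invitrogen pBAD backbone. It produces the C-terminal fragment of the naturally split DnaE intein from Synechocystis sp. PCC6803 (SspDnaEC) fused at its C-terminus to GB1, the B1 domain of streptococcal protein G, which is widely used as a solubility-enhancing tag. The short intein insert (about 125 bp) sits between preserved NdeI and KpnI sites. In the depositor's full sequence of 4,891 nt it is annotated as a dnaE-derived fragment immediately followed by the GB1 coding region. The automated annotation labels this fragment "dnaE-N", a database match name, whereas the catalogue entry identifies it as the C-intein.

Expression is driven by the arabinose-inducible araBAD promoter. The divergently transcribed araC regulator is carried on the same plasmid, giving tight, titratable control by L-arabinose. A bacteriophage T7 gene 10 ribosome binding site lies just upstream of the start codon, and the rrnB T1 and T2 terminators follow the fusion. The plasmid is selected with ampicillin through β-lactamase and replicates from a pBR322/ColE1-type origin. The repository lists it as low copy. An M13 phage origin, a bom site, and non-functional remnants of rop and the tetracycline resistance gene are also present.

The associated publication describes intein-based attachment of unlabeled protein tags to isotopically labeled proteins for NMR. In that context, the construct supplies one half of a protein trans-splicing pair: the C-intein–GB1 precursor associates with a partner carrying the matching N-intein, and splicing ligates GB1 to the partner protein. Arabinose control would let it be induced independently of a partner under a different promoter, although the record does not describe the partner plasmid.
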