Features (pLannotate 1.2.2; 16 found; start..end, strand, type, name):
      1..132     +  CDS            dnaE-N (fragment): DPO3A_SYNY3 - Experimental evidence at protein level: Swiss-Prot protein existence level 1. DNA polymerase III is a complex, multichain enzyme responsible for most of the replicative synthesis in bacteria. This DNA polymerase also exhibits 3' to 5' exonuclease activity. The alpha chain is the DNA polymerase (By similarity). From Synechocystis sp. (strain PCC 6803 / Kazusa).
    142..299     +  CDS            GB1 (fragment): B1 domain of Streptococcal protein G effective as a solubilizing fusion partner (Cheng and Patel, 2004)
    394..508     +  ncRNA          5S rRNA: Accession: RF00001 - 5S ribosomal RNA
    512..598     +  terminator     rrnB T1 terminator: Escherichia coli rrnB; transcription terminator T1 from the E. coli rrnB gene
    690..717     +  terminator     rrnB T2 terminator: transcription terminator T2 from the E. coli rrnB gene
    735..826     +  promoter       AmpR promoter: bla
    827..1687    +  CDS            AmpR: β-lactamase; bla; confers resistance to ampicillin, carbenicillin, and related antibiotics
   1729..2109    +  rep_origin     M13 ori (sequence partly withheld): M13 bacteriophage origin of replication; arrow indicates direction of (+) strand synthesis
   2295..2883    +  rep_origin     ori: high-copy-number ColE1/pMB1/pBR322/pUC origin of replication
   3069..3209    -  misc_feature   bom: basis of mobility region from pBR322
   3311..3351    -  CDS            rop (fragment): Rop protein, which maintains plasmids at low copy number; rop
   3350..3537    -  CDS            TcR (fragment): tetracycline efflux protein; tet; confers resistance to tetracycline
   3550..3568    +  promoter       tet promoter (fragment): E. coli promoter for tetracycline efflux protein gene
   3658..4536    -  CDS            araC: L-arabinose regulatory protein; araC
   4563..4847    +  promoter       araBAD promoter: araBAD; promoter of the L-arabinose operon of E. coli; the araC regulatory gene is transcribed in the opposite direction (Guzman et al., 1995)
   4874..5       +  RBS            RBS (across the origin): efficient ribosome binding site from bacteriophage T7 gene 10 (Olins and Rangwala, 1989)
>Addgene plasmid #11964 | pSZBAD1PG | depositor full sequence | sequence record 7155 | Author sequence
GGAGATATACATATGGTTAAAGTTATCGGTCGTCGATCCCTGGGTGTGCAACGCATCTTTGATATCGGTC
TGCCGCAAGACCATAATTTTCTGCTGGCTAATGGTGCTATCGCCGCCAACTGTTTTAACAAAGGTACCCA
GTACAAACTTATCCTGAACGGTAAAACCCTGAAAGGTGAAACCACCACCGAAGCTGTTGACGCTGCTACC
GCGGAAAAAGTTTTCAAACAGTACGCTAACGACAACGGTGTTGACGGTGAATGGACCTACGACGACGCTA
CCAAAACCTACACCGTAACGGAATAAGCTTGGCTGTTTTGGCGGATGAGAGAAGATTTTCAGCCTGATAC
AGATTAAATCAGAACGCAGAAGCGGTCTGATAAAACAGAATTTGCCTGGCGGCAGTAGCGCGGTGGTCCC
ACCTGACCCCATGCCGAACTCAGAAGTGAAACGCCGTAGCGCCGATGGTAGTGTGGGGTCCCCCATGCGA
GAGTAGGGAACTGCCAGGCATCAAATAAAACGAAAGGCTCAGTGCAAAGACTGGGCCTTTCGTTTTATCT
GTTGTTTGTCGGTGAACGCTCTCCTGAGTAGGACAAATCCGCCGGGAGCGGATTTGAACGTTGCGAAGCA
ACGGCCCGGAGGGTGGCGGGCAGGACGCCCGCCATAAACTGCCAGGCATCAAATTAAGCAGAAGGCCATC
CTGACGGATGGCCTTTTTGCGTTTCTACAAACTCTTTGTTTATTTTTCTAAATACATTCAAATATGTATC
CGCTCATGAGACAATAACCCTGATAAATGCTTCAATAATATTGAAAAAGGAAGAGTATGAGTATTCAACA
TTTCCGTGTCGCCCTTATTCCCTTTTTTGCGGCATTTTGCCTTCCTGTTTTTGCTCACCCAGAAACGCTG
GTGAAAGTAAAAGATGCTGAAGATCAGTTGGGTGCACGAGTGGGTTACATCGAACTGGATCTCAACAGCG
GTAAGATCCTTGAGAGTTTTCGCCCCGAAGAACGTTTTCCAATGATGAGCACTTTTAAAGTTCTGCTATG
TGGCGCGGTATTATCCCGTGTTGACGCCGGGCAAGAGCAACTCGGTCGCCGCATACACTATTCTCAGAAT
GACTTGGTTGAGTACTCACCAGTCACAGAAAAGCATCTTACGGATGGCATGACAGTAAGAGAATTATGCA
GTGCTGCCATAACCATGAGTGATAACACTGCGGCCAACTTACTTCTGACAACGATCGGAGGACCGAAGGA
GCTAACCGCTTTTTTGCACAACATGGGGGATCATGTAACTCGCCTTGATCGTTGGGAACCGGAGCTGAAT
GAAGCCATACCAAACGACGAGCGTGACACCACGATGCCTGCAGCAATGGCAACAACGTTGCGCAAACTAT
TAACTGGCGAACTACTTACTCTAGCTTCCCGGCAACAATTAATAGACTGGATGGAGGCGGATAAAGTTGC
AGGACCACTTCTGCGCTCGGCCCTTCCGGCTGGCTGGTTTATTGCTGATAAATCTGGAGCCGGTGAGCGT
GGGTCTCGCGGTATCATTGCAGCACTGGGGCCAGATGGTAAGCCCTCCCGTATCGTAGTTATCTACACGA
CGGGGAGTCAGGCAACTATGGATGAACGAAATAGACAGATCGCTGAGATAGGTGCCTCACTGATTAAGCA
TTGGTAACTGTCAGACCAAGTTTACTCATATATACTTTAGATTGATT
[125 nt withheld, positions 1728-1852]
C
[141 nt withheld, positions 1854-1994]
CCTTTGACGTTGGAGTCCACGTTCTTT
[37 nt withheld, positions 2022-2058]
ACCCTATCTCGGGCTATTCTTTTGATTTATAAGGGATTTTGCCGATTTCGGCCTATTGGTTAAAAAATGA
GCTGATTTAACAAAAATTTAACGCGAATTTTAACAAAATATTAACGTTTACAATTTAAAAGGATCTAGGT
GAAGATCCTTTTTGATAATCTCATGACCAAAATCCCTTAACGTGAGTTTTCGTTCCACTGAGCGTCAGAC
CCCGTAGAAAAGATCAAAGGATCTTCTTGAGATCCTTTTTTTCTGCGCGTAATCTGCTGCTTGCAAACAA
AAAAACCACCGCTACCAGCGGTGGTTTGTTTGCCGGATCAAGAGCTACCAACTCTTTTTCCGAAGGTAAC
TGGCTTCAGCAGAGCGCAGATACCAAATACTGTCCTTCTAGTGTAGCCGTAGTTAGGCCACCACTTCAAG
AACTCTGTAGCACCGCCTACATACCTCGCTCTGCTAATCCTGTTACCAGTGGCTGCTGCCAGTGGCGATA
AGTCGTGTCTTACCGGGTTGGACTCAAGACGATAGTTACCGGATAAGGCGCAGCGGTCGGGCTGAACGGG
GGGTTCGTGCACACAGCCCAGCTTGGAGCGAACGACCTACACCGAACTGAGATACCTACAGCGTGAGCAT
TGAGAAAGCGCCACGCTTCCCGAAGGGAGAAAGGCGGACAGGTATCCGGTAAGCGGCAGGGTCGGAACAG
GAGAGCGCACGAGGGAGCTTCCAGGGGGAAACGCCTGGTATCTTTATAGTCCTGTCGGGTTTCGCCACCT
CTGACTTGAGCGTCGATTTTTGTGATGCTCGTCAGGGGGGCGGAGCCTATGGAAAAACGCCAGCAACGCG
GCCTTTTTACGGTTCCTGGCCTTTTGCTGGCCTTTTGCTCACATGTTCTTTCCTGCGTTATCCCCTGATT
CTGTGGATAACCGTATTACCGCCTTTGAGTGAGCTGATACCGCTCGCCGCAGCCGAACGACCGAGCGCAG
CGAGTCAGTGAGCGAGGAAGCGGAAGAGCGCCTGATGCGGTATTTTCTCCTTACGCATCTGTGCGGTATT
TCACACCGGATATGGTGCACTCTCAGTACAATCTGCTCTGATGCCGCATAGTTAAGCCAGTATACACTCC
GCTATCGCTACGTGACTGGGTCATGGCTGCGCCCCGACACCCGCCAACACCCGCTGACGCGCCCTGACGG
GCTTGTCTGCTCCCGGCATCCGCTTACAGACAAGCTGTGACCGTCTCCGGGAGCTGCATGTGTCAGAGGT
TTTCACCGTCATCACCGAAACGCGCGAGGCAGCAAGGAGATGGCGCCCAACAGTCCCCCGGCCACGGGGC
CTGCCACCATACCCACGCCGAAACAAGCGCTCATGAGCCCGAAGTGGCGAGCCCGATCTTCCCCATCGGT
GATGTCGGCGATATAGGCGCCAGCAACCGCACCTGTGGCGCCGGTGATGCCGGCCACGATGCGTCCGGCG
TAGAGGATCTAATTCTCATGTTTGACAGCTTATCATCGATGCATAATGTGCCTGTCAAATGGACGAAGCA
GGGATTCTGCAAACCCTATGCTACTCCGTCAAGCCGTCAATTGTCTGATTCGTTACCAATTATGACAACT
TGACGGCTACATCATTCACTTTTTCTTCACAACCGGCACGGAACTCGCTCGGGCTGGCCCCGGTGCATTT
TTTAAATACCCGCGAGAAATAGAGTTGATCGTCAAAACCAACATTGCGACCGACGGTGGCGATAGGCATC
CGGGTGGTGCTCAAAAGCAGCTTCGCCTGGCTGATACGTTGGTCCTCGCGCCAGCTTAAGACGCTAATCC
CTAACTGCTGGCGGAAAAGATGTGACAGACGCGACGGCGACAAGCAAACATGCTGTGCGACGCTGGCGAT
ATCAAAATTGCTGTCTGCCAGGTGATCGCTGATGTACTGACAAGCCTCGCGTACCCGATTATCCATCGGT
GGATGGAGCGACTCGTTAATCGCTTCCATGCGCCGCAGTAACAATTGCTCAAGCAGATTTATCGCCAGCA
GCTCCGAATAGCGCCCTTCCCCTTGCCCGGCGTTAATGATTTGCCCAAACAGGTCGCTGAAATGCGGCTG
GTGCGCTTCATCCGGGCGAAAGAACCCCGTATTGGCAAATATTGACGGCCAGTTAAGCCATTCATGCCAG
TAGGCGCGCGGACGAAAGTAAACCCACTGGTGATACCATTCGCGAGCCTCCGGATGACGACCGTAGTGAT
GAATCTCTCCTGGCGGGAACAGCAAAATATCACCCGGTCGGCAAACAAATTCTCGTCCCTGATTTTTCAC
CACCCCCTGACCGCGAATGGTGAGATTGAGAATATAACCTTTCATTCCCAGCGGTCGGTCGATAAAAAAA
TCGAGATAACCGTTGGCCTCAATCGGCGTTAAACCCGCCACCAGATGGGCATTAAACGAGTATCCCGGCA
GCAGGGGATCATTTTGCGCTTCAGCCATACTTTTCATACTCCCGCCATTCAGAGAAGAAACCAATTGTCC
ATATTGCATCAGACATTGCCGTCACTGCGTCTTTTACTGGCTCTTCTCGCTAACCAAACCGGTAACCCCG
CTTATTAAAAGCATTCTGTAACAAAGCGGGACCAAAGCCATGACAAAAACGCGTAACAAAAGTGTCTATA
ATCACGGCAGAAAAGTCCACATTGATTATTTGCACGGCGTCACACTTTGCTATGCCATAGCATTTTTATC
CATAAGATTAGCGGATCCTACCTGACGCTTTTTATCGCAACTCTCTACTGTTTCTCCATACCCGTTTTTT
TGGGCTAGAAATAATTTTGTTTAACTTTAAGAA
