>Addgene plasmid #11964 | pSZBAD1PG | addgene partial sequence | sequence record 21995 | pBAD-F 5'-ATGCCATAGCATTTTTATCC-3'
GGGCTAGAAATAATTTTGTTTAACTTTAAGAAGGAGATATACATATGGTTAAAGTTATCGGTCGTCGATC
CCTGGGTGTGCAACGCATCTTTGATATCGGTCTGCCGCAAGACCATAATTTTCTGCTGGCTAATGGTGCT
ATCGCCGCCAACTGTTTTAACAAAGGTACCCAGTACAAACTTATCCTGAACGGTAAAACCCTGAAAGGTG
AAACCACCACCGAAGCTGTTGACGCTGCTACCGCGGAAAAAGTTTTCAAACAGTACGCTAACGACAACGG
TGTTGACGGTGAATGGACCTACGACGACGCTACCAAAACCTACACCGTAACGGAATAAGCTTGGCTGTTT
TGGCGGATGAGAGAAGATTTTCAGCCTGATACAGATTAAATCAGAACGCAGAAGCGGTCTGATAAAACAG
AATTTGCCTGGCGGCAGTAGCGCGGTGGTCCCACCTGACCCCATGCCGAACTCAGAAGTGAAACGCCGTA
GCGCCGATGGTAGTGTGGGGTCTCCCCATGCGAGAGTAGGGAACTGCCAGGCATCAAATAAAACGAAAGG
CTCAGTCGAAAGACTGGGCCTTTCGTTTTATCTGTTGTTTGTCGGTGAACGCTCTCCTGAGTAAGACAAA
TCCGCCGGGAGCGGATTTGAACGTTGCGA
